Addgene plasmid #25867: qz5
Depositing lab: Bruce Conklin. Publication: Substitution of three amino acids switches receptor specificity of Gq alpha to that of Gi alpha. Conklin BR, Farfel Z, Lustig KD, Julius D, Bourne HR. Nature. 1993 May 20. 363(6426):274-6. 10.1038/363274a0 PubMed 8387644.
Backbone
  Vector backbone: pcDNA1
  Backbone size w/o insert (bp): 4000
  Vector type: Mammalian Expression
Growth in bacteria
  Bacterial resistance: Ampicillin and Tetracycline, 100 & 10 μg/mL
  Growth temperature: 37°C
  Growth strain: Top10/P3
  Growth instructions: Plasmid contains SupF. Grow in TOP10/P3 cells.
  Copy number: Unknown
Gene/Insert
  Gene/Insert name: Gq alpha (alt names: G protein alpha subunit; Gnaq)
  Species: M. musculus (mouse)
  Mutation: Replacement of the five carboxyl-terminal amino acids of Gq alpha (EYNLV) with those of Gz alpha(YIGLC)
  Entrez Gene: Gnaq (a.k.a. 1110005L02Rik, 6230401I02Rik, Dsk1, Dsk10, Galphaq, Gq, GqI)
  Tag / fusion protein: HA (see comments)
  Cloning method: Restriction Enzyme; 5′ cloning site BamHI (unknown if destroyed); 3′ cloning site NsiI (unknown if destroyed)
  Sequencing primers: 5′ CMV-F; 3′ SP6
Terms and licenses: Academic/Nonprofit Terms; Industry Terms: Not Available to Industry
Depositor comments: This is Gq alpha with the C-terminal amino acids changed from Gq alpha to Gz alpha residues (EYNLV to YIGLC). Works the same as qi5 and is the least popular since no one knows what Gz alpha really does in nature. Since qz5 is not sensitive to pertussis toxin, qz5 may be the only G protein activated by a Gi-coupled receptor in cells treated with pertussis toxin. This trick can be experimentally useful in settings where you want experimental control of the exact G protein and the receptor that is activated. It is theoretically possible that this construct will work better than the other constructs for particular receptors, but the Conklin lab has not seen this happen yet. Contains an internal hemaglutinin epitope tag (DVPDYA) that has no effect on receptor coupling. Please see supplemental document for G-protein chimera user manual.
How to cite: qz5 was a gift from Bruce Conklin (Addgene plasmid # 25867 ; http://n2t.net/addgene:25867 ; RRID:Addgene_25867)
