[The description below was written by a language model from this plasmid's Addgene catalogue record and pLannotate feature annotations shown in this document.]
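Description:
qz5 is a mammalian expression plasmid built on the pcDNA1 backbone that encodes a chimeric mouse Gq alpha subunit (Gnaq). In this chimera the five carboxyl-terminal residues of Gq alpha have been exchanged for the corresponding residues of Gz alpha. The coding sequence also carries an internal haemagglutinin (HA) epitope tag, which the depositor states has no effect on receptor coupling. The insert was cloned between BamHI and NsiI sites. It sits downstream of the human CMV immediate-early enhancer and promoter and is followed by the SV40 small t intron and SV40 polyadenylation signal. Flanking T7 and SP6 promoters offer sites for in vitro transcription or sequencing. The short large T, VP1 and VP2 fragments annotated nearby appear to be remnants of the polyomavirus-derived backbone segments rather than functional genes.

The plasmid has no conventional resistance gene. It carries supF, an amber-suppressor tyrosine tRNA, and must be grown in a host containing the P3 episome. Suppression of amber mutations in the episomal markers is what confers ampicillin and tetracycline resistance. Bacterial replication relies on a ColE1/pUC-type origin, an f1 origin allows single-stranded DNA production, and an SV40 origin permits episomal amplification in cells expressing large T antigen.

Because the extreme C-terminus of a G alpha subunit determines receptor specificity, this chimera lets Gi-coupled receptors signal through the Gq effector pathway. According to the depositor it behaves like the related qi5 chimera but is insensitive to pertussis toxin. In toxin-treated cells it may therefore be the only G protein that a Gi-coupled receptor can activate, which gives tight control over the receptor and G protein pairing under study.
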