Features (pLannotate 1.2.2; 19 found; start..end, strand, type, name):
     19..477     -  rep_origin     f1 ori (sequence partly withheld): f1 bacteriophage origin of replication; arrow indicates direction of (+) strand synthesis
    465..586     -  CDS            M13 gene IV (fragment) (sequence withheld): pIV; IV; phage assembly
    600..779     -  tRNA           supF: E. coli amber-suppressor tyrosine tRNA
    952..1331    +  enhancer       CMV enhancer: human cytomegalovirus immediate early enhancer
   1332..1535    +  promoter       CMV promoter: human cytomegalovirus (CMV) immediate early promoter
   1531..1564    +  LTR            5' LTR (truncated) (fragment): truncated 5' long terminal repeat (LTR) from HIV-1
   1580..1598    +  promoter       T7 promoter: promoter for bacteriophage T7 RNA polymerase
   1630..2691    +  CDS            Gnaq: GNAQ_MOUSE - Experimental evidence at protein level: Swiss-Prot protein existence level 1. Guanine nucleotide-binding proteins (G proteins) are involved as modulators or transducers in various transmembrane signaling systems. Regulates B-cell selection and survival and is required to prevent B-cell-dependent autoimmunity. Regulates chemotaxis of BM- derived neutrophils and dendritic cells (in vitro). Transduces FFAR4 signaling in response to long-chain fatty acids (LCFAs). From Mus musculus (Mouse).
   2729..2747    -  promoter       SP6 promoter: promoter for bacteriophage SP6 RNA polymerase
   2755..2829    +  CDS            small t antigen (fragment): SV40 (simian virus 40) small t antigen
   2831..2896    +  intron         small t intron: SV40 (simian virus 40) small t antigen intron
   3026..3046    +  CDS            SV40 NLS: nuclear localization signal of SV40 (simian virus 40) large T antigen
   3053..3187    +  CDS            LT_POVHA (fragment): Protein inferred from homology: Swiss-Prot protein existence level 3. Isoform large T antigen is a key early protein essential for both driving viral replication and inducing cellular transformation. Plays a role in viral genome replication by driving entry of quiescent cells into the cell cycle and by autoregulating the synthesis of viral early mRNA. Displays highly oncogenic activities by corrupting the host cellular checkpoint mechanisms that guard cell division and the transcription, replication, and repair of DNA. Participates in the modulation of cellular gene expression preceeding viral
   3212..3295    +  CDS            large T antigen (fragment): large T antigen from SV40 (simian virus 40)
   3318..3452    +  polyA_signal   SV40 poly(A) signal: SV40 polyadenylation signal
   3454..3822    -  CDS            VP2_POVMC (fragment): Experimental evidence at protein level: Swiss-Prot protein existence level 1. [Isoform VP3]: structural protein that resides within the core of the capsid surrounded by 72 VP1 pentamers. Following virus endocytosis and trafficking to the endoplasmic reticulum, VP2 and VP3 form oligomers and integrate into the endoplasmic reticulum membrane. Heterooligomer VP2-VP3 may create a viroporin for transporting the viral genome across the endoplasmic reticulum membrane to the cytoplasm. Nuclear entry of the viral DNA involves the selective exposure and importin recognition of VP2 or Vp3 nuclear localiz
   4194..4292    -  CDS            VP1_POVMP (fragment): Experimental evidence at protein level: Swiss-Prot protein existence level 1. Forms an icosahedral capsid with a T=7 symmetry and a 40 nm diameter. The capsid is composed of 72 pentamers linked to each other by disulfide bonds and associated with VP2 or VP3 proteins. Interacts with terminal alpha(2,3)-linked sialic acids on the cell surface to provide virion attachment to target cell. This attachment induces virion internalization predominantly through caveolin-mediated endocytosis. Once attached, the virion is internalized by caveolin- mediated endocytosis and traffics to the endoplasmic reti
   4303..4438    +  rep_origin     SV40 ori: SV40 origin of replication
   4464..5032    +  rep_origin     ori: high-copy-number ColE1/pMB1/pBR322/pUC origin of replication
>Addgene plasmid #25867 | qz5 | addgene full sequence | sequence record 137168 | Addgene NGS sequence
AAGCTAGCTTCTAGCTAGAAATTGTAAACGTTAATATTTTGTTAAAATTCGCGTTAAATTTTTGTTAAAT
CAGCTCATTTTTTAACCAATAGGCCGAAATCGGCAAAATCCCTTATAAATCAAAAGAATAGCCCGAGATA
GGGT
[37 nt withheld, positions 145-181]
AAAGAACGTGGACTCCAACGTCAAAGGGCGAAAAACCGTCTATCAGGGCGATGGCC
[115 nt withheld, positions 238-352]
G
[233 nt withheld, positions 354-586]
CTGGACCGCGGTCTTTCGGACTTTTGAAAGTGATGGTGGTGGGGGAAGGATTCGAACCTTCGAAGTCGAT
GACGGCAGATTTAGAGTCTGCTCCCTTTGGCCGCTCGGGAACCCCACCACAGGTAATGCTTTTACTGGCC
TGCTCCCTTATCGGGAAGCGGGGCGCATCATATCAAATGACGCGCCGCTGTAAAGTGTTACGTTGAGAAA
GCTGCTCCCTGCTTGTGTGTTGGAGGTCGCTGAGTAGTGCGCGAGCAAAATTTAAGCTACAACAAGGCAA
GGCTTGACCGACAATTGCATGAAGAATCTGCTTAGGGTTAGGCGTTTTGCGCTGCTTCGCGATGTACGGG
CCAGATATACGCGTTGACATTGATTATTGACTAGTTATTAATAGTAATCAATTACGGGGTCATTAGTTCA
TAGCCCATATATGGAGTTCCGCGTTACATAACTTACGGTAAATGGCCCGCCTGGCTGACCGCCCAACGAC
CCCCGCCCATTGACGTCAATAATGACGTATGTTCCCATAGTAACGCCAATAGGGACTTTCCATTGACGTC
AATGGGTGGAGTATTTACGGTAAACTGCCCACTTGGCAGTACATCAAGTGTATCATATGCCAAGTACGCC
CCCTATTGACGTCAATGACGGTAAATGGCCCGCCTGGCATTATGCCCAGTACATGACCTTATGGGACTTT
CCTACTTGGCAGTACATCTACGTATTAGTCATCGCTATTACCATGGTGATGCGGTTTTGGCAGTACATCA
ATGGGCGTGGATAGCGGTTTGACTCACGGGGATTTCCAAGTCTCCACCCCATTGACGTCAATGGGAGTTT
GTTTTGGCACCAAAATCAACGGGACTTTCCAAAATGTCGTAACAACTCCGCCCCATTGACGCAAATGGGC
GGTAGGCGTGTACGGTGGGAGGTCTATATAAGCAGAGCTCTCTGGCTAACTAGAGAACCCACTGCTTACT
GGCTTATCGAAATTAATACGACTCACTATAGGGAGACCCAAGCTTGGTACCGAGCTCGGATCCATGACTC
TGGAGTCCATCATGGCATGCTGCCTGAGCGAGGAGGCCAAGGAAGCCCGGAGGATCAACGACGAGATCGA
GCGGCAGCTGCGCAGGGACAAGCGCGACGCCCGCCGGGAGCTCAAGCTGCTGCTGCTGGGGACAGGGGAG
AGTGGCAAGTCGACCTTCATCAAGCAGATGAGGATCATCCACGGGTCGGGCTACTCTGACGAAGACAAGC
GCGGCTTCACCAAGCTGGTGTATCAGAACATCTTCACGGCCATGCAGGCCATGATCAGAGCGATGGACAC
ACTCAAGATCCCATACAAGTATGAACACAATAAGGCTCATGCACAATTGGTTCGAGAGGTTGATGTGGAG
AAGGTGTCTGCTTTTGACGTCCCCGACTACGCGGCAATAAAGAGCTTGTGGAATGATCCTGGAATCCAGG
AGTGCTACGACAGACGACGGGAATATCAGTTATCTGACTCTACCAAATACTATCTGAATGACTTGGACCG
TGTAGCCGACCCTTCCTATCTGCCTACACAACAAGACGTGCTTAGAGTTCGAGTCCCCACTACAGGGATC
ATCGAATACCCCTTTGACTTACAAAGTGTCATTTTCAGAATGGTCGATGTAGGGGGCCAAAGGTCAGAGA
GAAGAAAATGGATACACTGCTTTGAAAATGTCACCTCCATCATGTTTCTAGTAGCGCTTAGCGAATATGA
TCAAGTTCTTGTGGAGTCAGACAATGAGAACCGCATGGAGGAGAGCAAAGCACTCTTTAGAACAATTATC
ACCTACCCCTGGTTCCAGAACTCCTCTGTGATTCTGTTCTTAAACAAGAAAGATCTTCTAGAGGAGAAAA
TCATGTATTCCCACCTAGTCGACTACTTCCCAGAATATGATGGACCCCAGAGAGATGCCCAGGCAGCTCG
AGAATTCATCCTGAAAATGTTCGTGGACCTGAACCCCGACAGTGACAAAATCATCTACTCCCACTTCACG
TGCGCCACAGATACCGAGAACATCCGCTTCGTCTTTGCAGCCGTCAAGGACACCATCCTGCAGCTGAACC
TGAAGTACATTGGCCTTTGCTAATGCATCTAGAGGGCCCTATTCTATAGTGTCACCTAAATGCTAGAGGA
TCTTTGTGAAGGAACCTTACTTCTGTGGTGTGACATAATTGGACAAACTACCTACAGAGATTTAAAGCTC
TAAGGTAAATATAAAATTTTTAAGTGTATAATGTGTTAAACTACTGATTCTAATTGTTTGTGTATTTTAG
ATTCCAACCTATGGAACTGATGAATGGGAGCAGTGGTGGAATGCCTTTAATGAGGAAAACCTGTTTTGCT
CAGAAGAAATGCCATCTAGTGATGATGAGGCTACTGCTGACTCTCAACATTCTACTCCTCCAAAAAAGAA
GAGAAAGGTAGAAGACCCCAAGGACTTTCCTTCAGAATTGCTAAGTTTTTTGAGTCATGCTGTGTTTAGT
AATAGAACTCTTGCTTGCTTTGCTATTTACACCACAAAGGAAAAAGCTGCACTGCTATACAAGAAAATTA
TGGAAAAATATTTGATGTATAGTGCCTTGACTAGAGATCATAATCAGCCATACCACATTTGTAGAGGTTT
TACTTGCTTTAAAAAACCTCCCACACCTCCCCCTGAACCTGAAACATAAAATGAATGCAATTGTTGTTGT
TAACTTGTTTATTGCAGCTTATAATGGTTACAAATAAAGCAATAGCATCACAAATTTCACAAATAAAGCA
TTTTTTTCACTGCATTCTAGTTGTGGTTTGTCCAAACTCATCAATGTATCTTATCATGTCTGGATCGATC
CCGCCATGGTATCAACGCCATATTTCTATTTACAGTAGGGACCTCTTCGTTGTGTAGGTACCGCTGTATT
CCTAGGGAAATAGTAGAGGCACCTTGAACTGTCTGCATCAGCCATATAGCCCCCGCTGTTCGATTTACAA
ACACAGGCACAGTACTGACAAACCCATACACCTCCTCTGAAATACCCATAGTTGCTAGGGCTGTCTCCGA
ACTCATTACACCCTCCAAAGTCAGAGCTGTAATTTCGCCATCAAGGGCAGCGAGGGCTTCTCCAGATAAA
ATAGCTTCTGCCGAGAGTCCCGTAAGGGTAGACACTTCAGCTAATCCCTCGATGAGGTCTACTAGAATAG
TCAGTGCGGCTCCCATTTTGAAAATTCACTTACTTGATCAGCTTCAGAAGATGGCGGAGGGCCTCCAACA
CAGTAATTTTCCTCCCGACTCTTAAAATAGAAAATGTCAAGTCAGTTAAGCAGGAAGTGACTAACTGACC
GCAGCTGGCCGTGCGACATCCTCTTTTAATTAGTTGCTAGGCAACTGCCCTCCAGAGGGCAGTGTGGTTT
TGCAAGAGGAAGCAAAAAGCCTCTCCACCCAGGCCTAGAATGTTTCCACCCAATCATTACTATGACAACA
GCTGTTTTTTTTAGTATTAAGCAGAGGCCGGGGGCCCCTGGCCTCCGCTTACTCTGGAGAAAAAGAAGAG
AGGCATTGTAGAGGCTTCCAGAGGCAACTTGTCAAAACAGGACTGCTTCTATTTCTGTCACACTGTCTGG
CCCTGTCACAAGGTCCAGCACCTCCATACCCCCTTTAATAAGCAGTTTGGGAACGGGTGCGGGTCTTACT
CCGCCCATCCCGCCCCTAACTCCGCCCAGTTCCGCCCATTCTCCGCCCCATGGCTGACTAATTTTTTTTA
TTTATGCAGAGGCCGAGGCCGCCTCGGCCTCTGAGCTATTCCAGAAGTAGTGAGGAGGCTTTTTTGGAGG
CCTAGGCTTTTGCAAAAAGCTAATTCGGCGTAATCTGCTGCTTGCAAACAAAAAAACCACCGCTACCAGC
GGTGGTTTGTTTGCCGGATCAAGAGCTACCAACTCTTTTTCCGAAGGTAACTGGCTTCAGCAGAGCGCAG
ATACCAAATACTGTCCTTCTAGTGTAGCCGTAGTTAGGCCACCACTTCAAGAACTCTGTAGCACCGCCTA
CATACCTCGCTCTGCTGAAGCCAGTTACCAGTGGCTGCTGCCAGTGGCGATAAGTCGTGTCTTACCGGGT
TGGACTCAAGAGATAGTTACCGGATAAGGCGCAGCGGTCGGGCTGAACGGGGGGTTCGTGCACACAGCCC
AGCTTGGAGCGAACGACCTACACCGAACTGAGATACCTACAGCGTGAGCTATGAGAAAGCGCCACGCTTC
CCGAAGGGAGAAAGGCGGACAGGTATCCGGTAAGCGGCAGGGTCGGAACAGGAGAGCGCACGAGGGAGCT
TCCAGGGGGAAACGCCTGGTATCTTTATAGTCCTGTCGGGTTTCGCCACCTCTGACTTGAGCGTCGATTT
TTGTGATGCTCGTCAGGGGGGCGGAGCCTATGGAAAAACGCCAGCAACGC
