>Addgene plasmid #25867 | qz5 | addgene partial sequence | sequence record 31847 | 25867 with SP6
CTTCAGGTTCAGCTGCAGGATGGTGTCCTTGACGGCTGCAAAGACGAAGCGGATGTTCTCGGTATCTGTG
GCGCACGTGAAGTGGGAGTAGATGATTTTGTCACTGTCGGGGTTCAGGTCCACGAACATTTTCAGGATGA
ATTCTCGAGCTGCCTGGGCATCTCTCTGGGGTCCATCATATTCTGGGAAGTAGTCGACTAGGTGGGAATA
CATGATTTTCTCCTCTAGAAGATCTTTCTTGTTTAAGAACAGAATCACAGAGGAGTTCTGGAACCAGGGG
TAGGTGATAATTGTTCTAAAGAGTGCTTTGCTCTCCTCCATGCGGTTCTCATTGTCTGACTCCACAAGAA
CTTGATCATATTCGCTAAGCGCTACTAGAAACATGATGGAGGTGACATTTTCAAAGCAGTGTATCCATTT
TCTTCTCTCTGACCTTTGGCCCCCTACATCGACCATTCTGAAAATGACACTTTGTAAGTCAAAGGGGTAT
TCGATGATCCCTGTAGTGGGGACTCGAACTCTAAGCACGTCTTGTTGTGTAGGCAGATAGGAAGGGTCGG
CTACACGGTCCAAGTCATTCAGATAGTATTTGGTAGAGTCAGATAACTGATATTCCCGTCGTCTGTCGTA
GCACTCCTGGATTCCAGGATCATTCCACAAGCTCTTTATTGCCGCGTAGTCGGGGACGTCAAAAGCAGAC
ACCTTCTCCACATCAACCTCTCGAACCAATTGTGCATGAGCCTTATTGTGTTCATACTTGTATGGGA
