>Addgene plasmid #25867 | qz5 | addgene partial sequence | sequence record 31848 | 25867 with CMV-F
ACTAGAGAACCCACTGCTTACTGGCTTATCGAAATTAATACGACTCACTATAGGGAGACCCAAGCTTGGT
ACCGAGCTCGGATCCATGACTCTGGAGTCCATCATGGCATGCTGCCTGAGCGAGGAGGCCAAGGAAGCCC
GGAGGATCAACGACGAGATCGAGCGGCAGCTGCGCAGGGACAAGCGCGACGCCCGCCGGGAGCTCAAGCT
GCTGCTGCTGGGGACAGGGGAGAGTGGCAAGTCGACCTTCATCAAGCAGATGAGGATCATCCACGGGTCG
GGCTACTCTGACGAAGACAAGCGCGGCTTCACCAAGCTGGTGTATCAGAACATCTTCACGGCCATGCAGG
CCATGATCAGAGCGATGGACACACTCAAGATCCCATACAAGTATGAACACAATAAGGCTCATGCACAATT
GGTTCGAGAGGTTGATGTGGAGAAGGTGTCTGCTTTTGACGTCCCCGACTACGCGGCAATAAAGAGCTTG
TGGAATGATCCTGGAATCCAGGAGTGCTACGACAGACGACGGGAATATCAGTTATCTGACTCTACCAAAT
ACTATCTGAATGACTTGGACCGTGTAGCCGACCCTTCCTATCTGCCTACACAACAAGACGTGCTTAGAGT
TCGAGTCCCCACTACAGGGATCATCGAATACCCCTTTGACTTACAAAGTGTCATTTTCAGAATGGTCGAT
GTAGGGGGCCAAAGGTCAGAGAGAAGAAAATGGATACACTGCTTTGAAAATGTCACCTCCATCATGTTTC
TAGTAGCGCTTAGCGAATATGATCAAGTTCTTGTGGAGTCAGACAATGAGAA
